Addgene plasmid #239851: 6mer-FKBP
Purpose: Expresses a de novo 6mer fused to FKBP
Depositing lab: Cole DeForest. Depositing organization: University of Washington. Publication: Stimuli-triggered formation of de novo-designed protein biomaterials. Gregorio NE, Li Z, Hoye JW, Baker D, DeForest CA. Cell Biomater. 2026 Jan 20;2(1):100239. doi: 10.1016/j.celbio.2025.100239. PubMed 41909827.
Backbone
  Vector backbone: pET29b
  Backbone size w/o insert (bp): 5370
  Total vector size (bp): 5916
  Vector type: Bacterial Expression
Growth in bacteria
  Bacterial resistance: Kanamycin, 50 μg/mL
  Growth temperature: 37°C
  Growth strain: DH5alpha
  Copy number: High Copy
Gene/Insert
  Gene/Insert name: 6mer-FKBP
  Species: Synthetic
  Insert size (bp): 687
  Promoter: T7
  Tag / fusion protein: 6X His Tag (N terminal on insert)
  Cloning method: Restriction Enzyme; 5′ cloning site NdeI (not destroyed); 3′ cloning site XhoI (not destroyed)
  Sequencing primers: 5′ T7
Terms and licenses: Academic/Nonprofit Terms; Industry Terms: Not Available to Industry
How to cite: 6mer-FKBP was a gift from Cole DeForest (Addgene plasmid # 239851 ; http://n2t.net/addgene:239851 ; RRID:Addgene_239851)
