[The description below was written by a language model from this plasmid's Addgene catalogue record and pLannotate feature annotations shown in this document.]
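Description:
6mer-FKBP is a bacterial expression plasmid built on the pET29b backbone, encoding a synthetic fusion of a de novo-designed, six-subunit (hexamer-forming) protein with FKBP. The roughly 690 bp insert was cloned between NdeI and XhoI sites, both of which are retained. It sits under a T7 promoter with an adjacent lac operator and the strong T7 gene 10 ribosome binding site, and it is followed by the T7 terminator. The plasmid carries its own lacI gene, so expression is repressed until induction with IPTG or lactose in a host that supplies T7 RNA polymerase. The record names only a cloning strain, not an expression strain.

The feature table identifies the downstream part of the open reading frame as human FKBP1A (FKBP12). The unannotated stretch between the ribosome binding site and FKBP presumably holds the designed oligomer, which automated annotation would not recognise. The catalogue lists an N-terminal 6xHis tag on the insert. The annotation instead marks a His-tag fragment downstream of FKBP, where the pET29b vector-encoded C-terminal tag lies, and the record does not show whether that tag is in frame and translated.

The plasmid is selected with kanamycin through an aminoglycoside phosphotransferase gene. It replicates from a pBR322/ColE1-type origin accompanied by rop and bom, although the catalogue describes it as high copy. An f1 origin is also present. Short TcR, AmpR promoter and solubility-tag fragments appear to be backbone remnants.

The associated publication title concerns stimuli-triggered formation of protein biomaterials. This suggests the multivalent FKBP fusion is produced recombinantly as a building block for assembly, but the record does not state the triggering mechanism or the partner component.
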