Features (pLannotate 1.2.2; 19 found; start..end, strand, type, name):
     26..73      -  terminator     T7 terminator: transcription terminator for bacteriophage T7 RNA polymerase
     81..130     -  CDS            SET1 (fragment): solubility-enhancement tag derived from T7 phage gene 10B
    140..157     -  CDS            9xHis (fragment): 9xHis affinity tag
    167..487     -  CDS            FKBP1A: FKB1A_HUMAN - Also known as FKBP1, FKBP12. Experimental evidence at protein level: Swiss-Prot protein existence level 1. Keeps in an inactive conformation TGFBR1, the TGF-beta type I serine/threonine kinase receptor, preventing TGF-beta receptor activation in absence of ligand. Recruits SMAD7 to ACVR1B which prevents the association of SMAD2 and SMAD3 with the activin receptor complex, thereby blocking the activin signal. May modulate the RYR1 calcium channel activity. PPIases accelerate the folding of proteins. It catalyzes the cis-trans isomerization of proline imidic peptide bonds in oligop
    849..871     -  RBS            RBS: efficient ribosome binding site from bacteriophage T7 gene 10 (Olins and Rangwala, 1989)
    886..910     -  protein_bind   lac operator: The lac repressor binds to the lac operator to inhibit transcription in E. coli. This inhibition can be relieved by adding lactose or isopropyl-β-D-thiogalactopyranoside (IPTG). lac repressor encoded by lacI
    911..929     -  promoter       T7 promoter: promoter for bacteriophage T7 RNA polymerase
    955..1234    +  CDS            TcR (fragment): tetracycline efflux protein; tet; confers resistance to tetracycline
   1242..1319    +  promoter       lacI promoter: lacI
   1320..2402    +  CDS            lacI: lac repressor; lacI; The lac repressor binds to the lac operator to inhibit transcription in E. coli. This inhibition can be relieved by adding lactose or isopropyl-β-D-thiogalactopyranoside (IPTG).
   2415..2436    +  protein_bind   CAP binding site: CAP binding activates transcription in the presence of cAMP. E. coli catabolite activator protein
   2451..2742    +  CDS            TcR (fragment): tetracycline efflux protein; tet; confers resistance to tetracycline
   2814..3194    -  CDS            YPB1_ECOLX: Protein predicted: Swiss-Prot protein existence level 4. From Escherichia coli.
   3211..3402    +  CDS            rop: Rop protein, which maintains plasmids at low copy number; rop
   3504..3643    +  misc_feature   bom: basis of mobility region from pBR322
   3829..4417    -  rep_origin     ori: high-copy-number ColE1/pMB1/pBR322/pUC origin of replication
   4539..5354    +  CDS            KanR: aminoglycoside phosphotransferase; aph(3')-Ia; confers resistance to kanamycin in bacteria or G418 (Geneticin®) in eukaryotes
   5363..5420    -  promoter       AmpR promoter (fragment): bla
   5473..5901    -  rep_origin     f1 ori (sequence partly withheld): f1 bacteriophage origin of replication; arrow indicates direction of (+) strand synthesis
>Addgene plasmid #239851 | 6mer-FKBP | addgene full sequence | sequence record 477743 | Addgene NGS Result
ATCCGGATATAGTTCCTCCTTTCAGCAAAAAACCCCTCAAGACCCGTTTAGAGGCCCCAAGGGGTTATGC
TAGTTATTGCTCAGCGGTGGCAGCAGCCAACTCAGCTTCCTTTCGGGCTTTGTTAGCAGCCGGATCTCAG
TGGTGGTGGTGGTGGTGCTCGAGTTATTCCAATTTCAGCAGTTCCACATCAAACACCAGGGTCGCATGTG
GTGGAATGATACCCGGATGGCCGGTCGCGCCATACGCATAATCCGGTGAGATGGTCAGTTTTGCACGCTG
ACCAACGCTCATCTGCGCCACACCTTCTTCCCAGCCACGAATAACTTCCTGTTTGCCCAGCATGAATTTA
AACGGTTTGTTGCGATCGCGGCTGCTATCAAACTTTTTACCATCTTCCAGCATACCTGTATAATGCACAA
CGCAGGTTTGGCCGCGTTTCGGAAAGGTACGACCATCGCCCGGGCTGATGGTTTCAACCTGCACACCCGA
TCCACCACTTCCTCCGCTTCCCCCAGAACCACCGCTACCACCAGAAAAGCTAAGGCTTAAGCTGACGCCT
TCAATATCCGCAATTTCCAGGCACACTTTAAACACTTCCAGTTTTTCGACGCTAACAGACAGGCTAATGC
TCTGGCCTTTTTCCGCCAGCTTTTTAACCGCTTCTTTTAAAATTTCCGCGACTTCCACTTTCTTCAGGCT
GAAGCTCAAGCTCAGTTCGCTCGCATCCACGCTAAGAATCGCTTCCATGGCTTCTTTCATATCTTCTGCT
TTTTCAAAGCTGCCGCTCACGCTCAGGCTTTTGCCGCTGCTGCCGTGATGGTGGTGATGATGACCGCGCA
TATGTATATCTCCTTCTTAAAGTTAAACAAAATTATTTCTAGAGGGGAATTGTTATCCGCTCACAATTCC
CCTATAGTGAGTCGTATTAATTTCGCGGGATCGAGATCGATCTCGATCCTCTACGCCGGACGCATCGTGG
CCGGCATCACCGGCGCCACAGGTGCGGTTGCTGGCGCCTATATCGCCGACATCACCGATGGGGAAGATCG
GGCTCGCCACTTCGGGCTCATGAGCGCTTGTTTCGGCGTGGGTATGGTGGCAGGCCCCGTGGCCGGGGGA
CTGTTGGGCGCCATCTCCTTGCATGCACCATTCCTTGCGGCGGCGGTGCTCAACGGCCTCAACCTACTAC
TGGGCTGCTTCCTAATGCAGGAGTCGCATAAGGGAGAGCGTCGAGATCCCGGACACCATCGAATGGCGCA
AAACCTTTCGCGGTATGGCATGATAGCGCCCGGAAGAGAGTCAATTCAGGGTGGTGAATGTGAAACCAGT
AACGTTATACGATGTCGCAGAGTATGCCGGTGTCTCTTATCAGACCGTTTCCCGCGTGGTGAACCAGGCC
AGCCACGTTTCTGCGAAAACGCGGGAAAAAGTGGAAGCGGCGATGGCGGAGCTGAATTACATTCCCAACC
GCGTGGCACAACAACTGGCGGGCAAACAGTCGTTGCTGATTGGCGTTGCCACCTCCAGTCTGGCCCTGCA
CGCGCCGTCGCAAATTGTCGCGGCGATTAAATCTCGCGCCGATCAACTGGGTGCCAGCGTGGTGGTGTCG
ATGGTAGAACGAAGCGGCGTCGAAGCCTGTAAAGCGGCGGTGCACAATCTTCTCGCGCAACGCGTCAGTG
GGCTGATCATTAACTATCCGCTGGATGACCAGGATGCCATTGCTGTGGAAGCTGCCTGCACTAATGTTCC
GGCGTTATTTCTTGATGTCTCTGACCAGACACCCATCAACAGTATTATTTTCTCCCATGAAGACGGTACG
CGACTGGGCGTGGAGCATCTGGTCGCATTGGGTCACCAGCAAATCGCGCTGTTAGCGGGCCCATTAAGTT
CTGTCTCGGCGCGTCTGCGTCTGGCTGGCTGGCATAAATATCTCACTCGCAATCAAATTCAGCCGATAGC
GGAACGGGAAGGCGACTGGAGTGCCATGTCCGGTTTTCAACAAACCATGCAAATGCTGAATGAGGGCATC
GTTCCCACTGCGATGCTGGTTGCCAACGATCAGATGGCGCTGGGCGCAATGCGCGCCATTACCGAGTCCG
GGCTGCGCGTTGGTGCGGACATCTCGGTAGTGGGATACGACGATACCGAAGACAGCTCATGTTATATCCC
GCCGTTAACCACCATCAAACAGGATTTTCGCCTGCTGGGGCAAACCAGCGTGGACCGCTTGCTGCAACTC
TCTCAGGGCCAGGCGGTGAAGGGCAATCAGCTGTTGCCCGTCTCACTGGTGAAAAGAAAAACCACCCTGG
CGCCCAATACGCAAACCGCCTCTCCCCGCGCGTTGGCCGATTCATTAATGCAGCTGGCACGACAGGTTTC
CCGACTGGAAAGCGGGCAGTGAGCGCAACGCAATTAATGTAAGTTAGCTCACTCATTAGGCACCGGGATC
TCGACCGATGCCCTTGAGAGCCTTCAACCCAGTCAGCTCCTTCCGGTGGGCGCGGGGCATGACTATCGTC
GCCGCACTTATGACTGTCTTCTTTATCATGCAACTCGTAGGACAGGTGCCGGCAGCGCTCTGGGTCATTT
TCGGCGAGGACCGCTTTCGCTGGAGCGCGACGATGATCGGCCTGTCGCTTGCGGTATTCGGAATCTTGCA
CGCCCTCGCTCAAGCCTTCGTCACTGGTCCCGCCACCAAACGTTTCGGCGAGAAGCAGGCCATTATCGCC
GGCATGGCGGCCCCACGGGTGCGCATGATCGTGCTCCTGTCGTTGAGGACCCGGCTAGGCTGGCGGGGTT
GCCTTACTGGTTAGCAGAATGAATCACCGATACGCGAGCGAACGTGAAGCGACTGCTGCTGCAAAACGTC
TGCGACCTGAGCAACAACATGAATGGTCTTCGGTTTCCGTGTTTCGTAAAGTCTGGAAACGCGGAAGTCA
GCGCCCTGCACCATTATGTTCCGGATCTGCATCGCAGGATGCTGCTGGCTACCCTGTGGAACACCTACAT
CTGTATTAACGAAGCGCTGGCATTGACCCTGAGTGATTTTTCTCTGGTCCCGCCGCATCCATACCGCCAG
TTGTTTACCCTCACAACGTTCCAGTAACCGGGCATGTTCATCATCAGTAACCCGTATCGTGAGCATCCTC
TCTCGTTTCATCGGTATCATTACCCCCATGAACAGAAATCCCCCTTACACGGAGGCATCAGTGACCAAAC
AGGAAAAAACCGCCCTTAACATGGCCCGCTTTATCAGAAGCCAGACATTAACGCTTCTGGAGAAACTCAA
CGAGCTGGACGCGGATGAACAGGCAGACATCTGTGAATCGCTTCACGACCACGCTGATGAGCTTTACCGC
AGCTGCCTCGCGCGTTTCGGTGATGACGGTGAAAACCTCTGACACATGCAGCTCCCGGAGACGGTCACAG
CTTGTCTGTAAGCGGATGCCGGGAGCAGACAAGCCCGTCAGGGCGCGTCAGCGGGTGTTGGCGGGTGTCG
GGGCGCAGCCATGACCCAGTCACGTAGCGATAGCGGAGTGTATACTGGCTTAACTATGCGGCATCAGAGC
AGATTGTACTGAGAGTGCACCATTGCGGTGTGAAATACCGCACAGATGCGTAAGGAGAAAATACCGCATC
AGGCGCTCTTCCGCTTCCTCGCTCACTGACTCGCTGCGCTCGGTCGTTCGGCTGCGGCGAGCGGTATCAG
CTCACTCAAAGGCGGTAATACGGTTATCCACAGAATCAGGGGATAACGCAGGAAAGAACATGTGAGCAAA
AGGCCAGCAAAAGGCCAGGAACCGTAAAAAGGCCGCGTTGCTGGCGTTTTTCCATAGGCTCCGCCCCCCT
GACGAGCATCACAAAAATCGACGCTCAAGTCAGAGGTGGCGAAACCCGACAGGACTATAAAGATACCAGG
CGTTTCCCCCTGGAAGCTCCCTCGTGCGCTCTCCTGTTCCGACCCTGCCGCTTACCGGATACCTGTCCGC
CTTTCTCCCTTCGGGAAGCGTGGCGCTTTCTCATAGCTCACGCTGTAGGTATCTCAGTTCGGTGTAGGTC
GTTCGCTCCAAGCTGGGCTGTGTGCACGAACCCCCCGTTCAGCCCGACCGCTGCGCCTTATCCGGTAACT
ATCGTCTTGAGTCCAACCCGGTAAGACACGACTTATCGCCACTGGCAGCAGCCACTGGTAACAGGATTAG
CAGAGCGAGGTATGTAGGCGGTGCTACAGAGTTCTTGAAGTGGTGGCCTAACTACGGCTACACTAGAAGG
ACAGTATTTGGTATCTGCGCTCTGCTGAAGCCAGTTACCTTCGGAAAAAGAGTTGGTAGCTCTTGATCCG
GCAAACAAACCACCGCTGGTAGCGGTGGTTTTTTTGTTTGCAAGCAGCAGATTACGCGCAGAAAAAAAGG
ATCTCAAGAAGATCCTTTGATCTTTTCTACGGGGTCTGACGCTCAGTGGAACGAAAACTCACGTTAAGGG
ATTTTGGTCATGAACAATAAAACTGTCTGCTTACATAAACAGTAATACAAGGGGTGTTATGAGCCATATT
CAACGGGAAACGTCTTGCTCTAGGCCGCGATTAAATTCCAACATGGATGCTGATTTATATGGGTATAAAT
GGGCTCGCGATAATGTCGGGCAATCAGGTGCGACAATCTATCGATTGTATGGGAAGCCCGATGCGCCAGA
GTTGTTTCTGAAACATGGCAAAGGTAGCGTTGCCAATGATGTTACAGATGAGATGGTCAGACTAAACTGG
CTGACGGAATTTATGCCTCTTCCGACCATCAAGCATTTTATCCGTACTCCTGATGATGCATGGTTACTCA
CCACTGCGATCCCCGGGAAAACAGCATTCCAGGTATTAGAAGAATATCCTGATTCAGGTGAAAATATTGT
TGATGCGCTGGCAGTGTTCCTGCGCCGGTTGCATTCGATTCCTGTTTGTAATTGTCCTTTTAACAGCGAT
CGCGTATTTCGTCTCGCTCAGGCGCAATCACGAATGAATAACGGTTTGGTTGATGCGAGTGATTTTGATG
ACGAGCGTAATGGCTGGCCTGTTGAACAAGTCTGGAAAGAAATGCATAAACTTTTGCCATTCTCACCGGA
TTCAGTCGTCACTCATGGTGATTTCTCACTTGATAACCTTATTTTTGACGAGGGGAAATTAATAGGTTGT
ATTGATGTTGGACGAGTCGGAATCGCAGACCGATACCAGGATCTTGCCATCCTATGGAACTGCCTCGGTG
AGTTTTCTCCTTCATTACAGAAACGGCTTTTTCAAAAATATGGTATTGATAATCCTGATATGAATAAATT
GCAGTTTCATTTGATGCTCGATGAGTTTTTCTAAGAATTAATTCATGAGCGGATACATATTTGAATGTAT
TTAGAAAAATAAACAAATAGGGGTTCCGCGCACATTTCCCCGAAAAGTGCCACCTAAATTGTAAGCGTTA
ATATTTTGTTAAAATTCGCGTTAAATTTTTGTTAAATCAGCTCATTTTTTAACCAATAGGCCGAAATCGG
CAAAATCCCTTATAAATCAAAAGAATAGACCGAGATAGGGT
[37 nt withheld, positions 5572-5608]
AAAGAACGTGGACTCCAACGTCAAAGG
[49 nt withheld, positions 5636-5684]
T
[91 nt withheld, positions 5686-5776]
G
[124 nt withheld, positions 5778-5901]
CCCATTCGCCA
